>Addgene plasmid #27631 | pcdna6.2- myc ULK1 4SA | addgene full sequence | sequence record 419744 | Addgene NGS Result
TTTTGCGCTGCTTCGCGATGTACGGGCCAGATATACGCGTTGACATTGATTATTGACTAGTTATTAATAG
TAATCAATTACGGGGTCATTAGTTCATAGCCCATATATGGAGTTCCGCGTTACATAACTTACGGTAAATG
GCCCGCCTGGCTGACCGCCCAACGACCCCCGCCCATTGACGTCAATAATGACGTATGTTCCCATAGTAAC
GCCAATAGGGACTTTCCATTGACGTCAATGGGTGGAGTATTTACGGTAAACTGCCCACTTGGCAGTACAT
CAAGTGTATCATATGCCAAGTACGCCCCCTATTGACGTCAATGACGGTAAATGGCCCGCCTGGCATTATG
CCCAGTACATGACCTTATGGGACTTTCCTACTTGGCAGTACATCTACGTATTAGTCATCGCTATTACCAT
GGTGATGCGGTTTTGGCAGTACATCAATGGGCGTGGATAGCGGTTTGACTCACGGGGATTTCCAAGTCTC
CACCCCATTGACGTCAATGGGAGTTTGTTTTGGCACCAAAATCAACGGGACTTTCCAAAATGTCGTAACA
ACTCCGCCCCATTGACGCAAATGGGCGGTAGGCGTGTACGGTGGGAGGTCTATATAAGCAGAGCTCTCTG
GCTAACTAGAGAACCCACTGCTTACTGGCTTATCGAAATTAATACGACTCACTATAGGGAGACCCAAGCT
GGCTAGTTAAGCTGAGCATCAACAAGTTTGTACAAAAAAGCAGGCTTCACCATGGAACAAAAGCTAATCT
CCGAGGAAGACTTGGGAGGAATAGAGCCGGGCCGAGGCGGCGTCGAGACCGTGGGCAAGTTCGAGTTCTC
TCGCAAGGACCTGATTGGACACGGCGCCTTCGCGGTGGTCTTCAAGGGTCGACACCGCGAGAAGCACGAC
CTGGAGGTGGCCGTCAAATGCATTAACAAGAAGAACCTTGCCAAGTCCCAAACACTGCTGGGAAAGGAAA
TCAAAATCCTGAAGGAACTAAAGCACGAAAACATCGTGGCGCTGTATGACTTCCAGGAAATGGCTAATTC
TGTCTACCTGGTCATGGAGTATTGTAATGGTGGAGACCTGGCTGACTACCTGCACACTATGCGCACACTG
AGTGAAGACACTGTCAGGCTTTTCCTACAGCAGATCGCTGGCGCCATGCGGCTGCTGCACAGCAAGGGCA
TCATCCACCGGGACCTGAAGCCCCAAAACATCCTGCTGTCCAACCCTGGGGGCCGCCGGGCCAACCCCAG
CAACATCCGAGTCAAGATTGCTGACTTTGGATTCGCTCGGTACCTCCAGAGCAACATGATGGCGGCCACA
CTCTGTGGTTCTCCTATGTACATGGCTCCTGAGGTCATTATGTCCCAGCACTACGATGGAAAGGCTGACC
TGTGGAGCATTGGCACCATTGTCTACCAGTGTCTGACAGGGAAGGCCCCTTTTCAGGCCAGCAGCCCTCA
GGATTTGCGCCTGTTTTATGAGAAGAACAAGACACTAGTTCCTGCCATCCCCCGGGAGACATCAGCTCCC
CTGCGGCAGCTGCTCCTGGCTCTGTTGCAGCGGAACCACAAGGACCGCATGGACTTTGATGAATTTTTCC
ACCACCCTTTCTTGGATGCCAGCACCCCCATCAAGAAATCCCCACCTGTGCCTGTGCCCTCATATCCAAG
CTCAGGGTCTGGCAGCAGCTCCAGCAGCAGCTCTGCCTCCCACCTGGCCTCTCCACCGTCCCTGGGGGAG
ATGCCACAGCTACAGAAGACCCTTACCTCCCCAGCCGATGCTGCTGGCTTTCTTCAGGGCTCCCGGGACT
CTGGTGGCAGCAGCAAAGACTCCTGTGACACAGATGACTTTGTCATGGTCCCAGCCCAGTTTCCAGGTGA
TCTAGTTGCTGAGGCAGCCAGTGCCAAGCCCCCACCTGATAGCCTGCTGTGTAGTGGGAGCTCATTGGTG
GCCTCTGCTGGCCTAGAGAGCCACGGCCGTACCCCCTCTCCCTCTCCGACCTGCAGCAGCTCTCCCAGCC
CCTCTGGCCGGCCTGGCCCCTTCTCCAGCAACAGGTACGGTGCCTCGGTCCCCATTCCTGTCCCCACTCA
GGTGCACAATTACCAGCGCATCGAGCAAAACCTGCAATCGCCCACTCAACAGCAGACAGCCAGGTCCTCT
GCCATCCGAAGGTCAGGGGCCACCAGCCCCCTGGGCTTTGGCCGGGCCAGCCCATCACCCCCCTCCCACA
CCGATGGAGCCATGCTGGCCAGGAAGCTGTCACTTGGAGGTGGCCGTCCCTACACACCTTCTCCCCAAGT
GGGAACCATCCCAGAGCGACCCAGCTGGAGCAGAGTGCCCTCCCCACAAGGAGCTGATGTGCGGGTTGGC
AGGTCACCACGACCCGGTTCCTCTGTGCCTGAGCACTCTCCAAGAACCACTGGGCTGGGCTGCCGCCTGC
ACGCTGCCCCTAACCTGTCCGACTTCCATGTTGTGCGTCCCAAGCTGCCTAAGCCCCCAGCAGACCCACT
GGGAGCCACCTTTAGCCCACCCCAGACCAGCGCACCCCAGCCATGCCCAGGGCTACAGTCTTGCCGGCCA
CTGCGTGGCTCACCTAAGCTGCCTGACTTCCTACAGCGGAGTCCCCTACCCCCCATCCTAGGCTCTCCTA
CCAAGGCCGGGCCCTCCTTTGACTTCCCCAAAACCCCCGCCTCTCAGAATTTGCTGACCCTGTTGGCTAG
GCAGGGGGTAGTAATGACACCACCTCGGAACCGTACACTGCCTGACCTCTCCGAGGCCAGTCCTTTCCAT
GGCCAGCAGCTGGGCTCTGGCCTTCGGCCCGCTGAAGACACCCGGGGTCCCTTTGGACGGTCCTTCAGCA
CCAGCCGCATTACGGACCTGCTGCTTAAGGCTGCATTTGGGACTCAGGCCTCTGACTCAGGCAGCACAGA
CAGCCTACAGGAGAAACCTATGGAGATTGCTCCCTCTGCTGGCTTTGGAGGGACTCTGCATCCAGGAGCT
CGTGGTGGAGGGGCCAGCAGCCCAGCACCTGTGGTATTTACTGTAGGCTCCCCACCCAGTGGTGCCACCC
CACCCCAGAGTACCCGTACCAGAATGTTCTCAGTGGGCTCTTCCAGCTCCCTGGGCTCTACTGGCTCCTC
CTCTGCCCGCCACTTAGTGCCTGGGGCCTGTGGAGAGGCCCCGGAGCTTTCTGCCCCAGGCCACTGCTGT
AGCCTTGCTGACCCCCTTGCTGCCAACTTGGAGGGGGCTGTGACCTTCGAGGCTCCTGACCTCCCAGAGG
AGACCCTCATGGAGCAAGAGCACACGGAAACCCTACACAGTCTGCGCTTCACACTAGCGTTTGCACAGCA
AGTTCTGGAGATTGCAGCCCTGAAGGGAAGTGCCAGTGAGGCCGCCGGTGGCCCTGAGTACCAGCTCCAG
GAAAGTGTGGTGGCTGACCAGATCAGTCAGTTGAGCCGAGAGTGGGGCTTTGCAGAGCAACTGGTTCTGT
ACTTGAAGGTGGCTGAGCTGCTGTCCTCAGGCCTACAGACTGCCATTGACCAGATTCGAGCTGGCAAACT
CTGCCTTTCATCTACTGTGAAGCAGGTGGTACGCAGACTAAATGAGCTGTACAAGGCCAGCGTGGTATCC
TGCCAGGGCCTCAGCTTGCGACTTCAGCGCTTCTTTCTGGACAAACAACGGCTGCTGGACGGGATCCATG
GTGTCACTGCAGAGCGGCTCATCCTCAGCCATGCTGTGCAAATGGTACAATCAGCTGCCCTTGATGAGAT
GTTCCAGCACCGAGAGGGCTGTGTACCGAGATATCACAAAGCCCTGCTATTGCTGGAGGGGTTGCAGCAC
ACTCTCACGGACCAGGCAGACATTGAGAACATTGCCAAATGCAAGCTGTGCATTGAGAGGAGACTCTCGG
CCCTGCTGAGTGGTGTCTATGCCTGAATACCCAGCTTTCTTGTACAAAGTGGTTGATGCTGTTAACGGGA
AGCCTATCCCTAACCCTCTCCTCGGTCTCGATTCTACGCGTACCGGTGCTGGTGGCTGTTGTCCTGGCTG
TTGCGGTGGCGGCTAGTAATGAGTTTAAACGGGGGAGGCTAACTGAAACACGGAAGGAGACAATACCGGA
AGGAACCCGCGCTATGACGGCAATAAAAAGACAGAATAAAACGCACGGGTGTTGGGTCGTTTGTTCATAA
ACGCGGGGTTCGGTCCCAGGGCTGGCACTCTGTCGATACCCCACCGAGACCCCATTGGGGCCAATACGCC
CGCGTTTCTTCCTTTTCCCCACCCCACCCCCCAAGTTCGGGTGAAGGCCCAGGGCTCGCAGCCAACGTCG
GGGCGGCAGGCCCTGCCATAGCAGATCTGCGCAGCTGGGGCTCTAGGGGGTATCCCC
[124 nt withheld, positions 4398-4521]
C
[91 nt withheld, positions 4523-4613]
A
[49 nt withheld, positions 4615-4663]
CCTTTGACGTTGGAGTCCACGTTCTTT
[37 nt withheld, positions 4691-4727]
ACCCTATCTCGGTCTATTCTTTTGATTTATAAGGGATTTTGCCGATTTCGGCCTATTGGTTAAAAAATGA
GCTGATTTAACAAAAATTTAACGCGAATTAATTCTGTGGAATGTGTGTCAGTTAGGGTGTGGAAAGTCCC
CAGGCTCCCCAGCAGGCAGAAGTATGCAAAGCATGCATCTCAATTAGTCAGCAACCAGGTGTGGAAAGTC
CCCAGGCTCCCCAGCAGGCAGAAGTATGCAAAGCATGCATCTCAATTAGTCAGCAACCATAGTCCCGCCC
CTAACTCCGCCCATCCCGCCCCTAACTCCGCCCAGTTCCGCCCATTCTCCGCCCCATGGCTGACTAATTT
TTTTTATTTATGCAGAGGCCGAGGCCGCCTCTGCCTCTGAGCTATTCCAGAAGTAGTGAGGAGGCTTTTT
TGGAGGCCTAGGCTTTTGCAAAAAGCTCCCGGGAGCTTGTATATCCATTTTCGGATCTGATCAGCACGTG
TTGACAATTAATCATCGGCATAGTATATCGGCATAGTATAATACGACAAGGTGAGGAACTAAACCATGGC
CAAGCCTTTGTCTCAAGAAGAATCCACCCTCATTGAAAGAGCAACGGCTACAATCAACAGCATCCCCATC
TCTGAAGACTACAGCGTCGCCAGCGCAGCTCTCTCTAGCGACGGCCGCATCTTCACTGGTGTCAATGTAT
ATCATTTTACTGGGGGACCTTGTGCAGAACTCGTGGTGCTGGGCACTGCTGCTGCTGCGGCAGCTGGCAA
CCTGACTTGTATCGTCGCGATCGGAAATGAGAACAGGGGCATCTTGAGCCCCTGCGGACGGTGCCGACAG
GTGCTTCTCGATCTGCATCCTGGGATCAAAGCCATAGTGAAGGACAGTGATGGACAGCCGACGGCAGTTG
GGATTCGTGAATTGCTGCCCTCTGGTTATGTGTGGGAGGGCTAAGCACTTCGTGGCCGAGGAGCAGGACT
GACACGTGCTACGAGATTTCGATTCCACCGCCGCCTTCTATGAAAGGTTGGGCTTCGGAATCGTTTTCCG
GGACGCCGGCTGGATGATCCTCCAGCGCGGGGATCTCATGCTGGAGTTCTTCGCCCACCCCAACTTGTTT
ATTGCAGCTTATAATGGTTACAAATAAAGCAATAGCATCACAAATTTCACAAATAAAGCATTTTTTTCAC
TGCATTCTAGTTGTGGTTTGTCCAAACTCATCAATGTATCTTATCATGTCTGTATACCGTCGACCTCTAG
CTAGAGCTTGGCGTAATCATGGTCATAGCTGTTTCCTGTGTGAAATTGTTATCCGCTCACAATTCCACAC
AACATACGAGCCGGAAGCATAAAGTGTAAAGCCTGGGGTGCCTAATGAGTGAGCTAACTCACATTAATTG
CGTTGCGCTCACTGCCCGCTTTCCAGTCGGGAAACCTGTCGTGCCAGCTGCATTAATGAATCGGCCAACG
CGCGGGGAGAGGCGGTTTGCGTATTGGGCGCTCTTCCGCTTCCTCGCTCACTGACTCGCTGCGCTCGGTC
GTTCGGCTGCGGCGAGCGGTATCAGCTCACTCAAAGGCGGTAATACGGTTATCCACAGAATCAGGGGATA
ACGCAGGAAAGAACATGTGAGCAAAAGGCCAGCAAAAGGCCAGGAACCGTAAAAAGGCCGCGTTGCTGGC
GTTTTTCCATAGGCTCCGCCCCCCTGACGAGCATCACAAAAATCGACGCTCAAGTCAGAGGTGGCGAAAC
CCGACAGGACTATAAAGATACCAGGCGTTTCCCCCTGGAAGCTCCCTCGTGCGCTCTCCTGTTCCGACCC
TGCCGCTTACCGGATACCTGTCCGCCTTTCTCCCTTCGGGAAGCGTGGCGCTTTCTCATAGCTCACGCTG
TAGGTATCTCAGTTCGGTGTAGGTCGTTCGCTCCAAGCTGGGCTGTGTGCACGAACCCCCCGTTCAGCCC
GACCGCTGCGCCTTATCCGGTAACTATCGTCTTGAGTCCAACCCGGTAAGACACGACTTATCGCCACTGG
CAGCAGCCACTGGTAACAGGATTAGCAGAGCGAGGTATGTAGGCGGTGCTACAGAGTTCTTGAAGTGGTG
GCCTAACTACGGCTACACTAGAAGAACAGTATTTGGTATCTGCGCTCTGCTGAAGCCAGTTACCTTCGGA
AAAAGAGTTGGTAGCTCTTGATCCGGCAAACAAACCACCGCTGGTAGCGGTGGTTTTTTTGTTTGCAAGC
AGCAGATTACGCGCAGAAAAAAAGGATCTCAAGAAGATCCTTTGATCTTTTCTACGGGGTCTGACGCTCA
GTGGAACGAAAACTCACGTTAAGGGATTTTGGTCATGAGATTATCAAAAAGGATCTTCACCTAGATCCTT
TTAAATTAAAAATGAAGTTTTAAATCAATCTAAAGTATATATGAGTAAACTTGGTCTGACAGTTACCAAT
GCTTAATCAGTGAGGCACCTATCTCAGCGATCTGTCTATTTCGTTCATCCATAGTTGCCTGACTCCCCGT
CGTGTAGATAACTACGATACGGGAGGGCTTACCATCTGGCCCCAGTGCTGCAATGATACCGCGAGACCCA
CGCTCACCGGCTCCAGATTTATCAGCAATAAACCAGCCAGCCGGAAGGGCCGAGCGCAGAAGTGGTCCTG
CAACTTTATCCGCCTCCATCCAGTCTATTAATTGTTGCCGGGAAGCTAGAGTAAGTAGTTCGCCAGTTAA
TAGTTTGCGCAACGTTGTTGCCATTGCTACAGGCATCGTGGTGTCACGCTCGTCGTTTGGTATGGCTTCA
TTCAGCTCCGGTTCCCAACGATCAAGGCGAGTTACATGATCCCCCATGTTGTGCAAAAAAGCGGTTAGCT
CCTTCGGTCCTCCGATCGTTGTCAGAAGTAAGTTGGCCGCAGTGTTATCACTCATGGTTATGGCAGCACT
GCATAATTCTCTTACTGTCATGCCATCCGTAAGATGCTTTTCTGTGACTGGTGAGTACTCAACCAAGTCA
TTCTGAGAATAGTGTATGCGGCGACCGAGTTGCTCTTGCCCGGCGTCAATACGGGATAATACCGCGCCAC
ATAGCAGAACTTTAAAAGTGCTCATCATTGGAAAACGTTCTTCGGGGCGAAAACTCTCAAGGATCTTACC
GCTGTTGAGATCCAGTTCGATGTAACCCACTCGTGCACCCAACTGATCTTCAGCATCTTTTACTTTCACC
AGCGTTTCTGGGTGAGCAAAAACAGGAAGGCAAAATGCCGCAAAAAAGGGAATAAGGGCGACACGGAAAT
GTTGAATACTCATACTCTTCCTTTTTCAATATTATTGAAGCATTTATCAGGGTTATTGTCTCATGAGCGG
ATACATATTTGAATGTATTTAGAAAAATAAACAAATAGGGGTTCCGCGCACATTTCCCCGAAAAGTGCCA
CCTGACGTCGACGGATCGGGAGATCTCCCGATCCCCTATGGTGCACTCTCAGTACAATCTGCTCTGATGC
CGCATAGTTAAGCCAGTATCTGCTCCCTGCTTGTGTGTTGGAGGTCGCTGAGTAGTGCGCGAGCAAAATT
TAAGCTACAACAAGGCAAGGCTTGACCGACAATTGCATGAAGAATCTGCTTAGGGTTAGGCG
Features (pLannotate 1.2.2; 27 found; start..end, strand, type, name):
     42..421     +  enhancer       CMV enhancer: human cytomegalovirus immediate early enhancer
    422..625     +  promoter       CMV promoter: human cytomegalovirus (CMV) immediate early promoter
    621..654     +  LTR            5' LTR (truncated) (fragment): truncated 5' long terminal repeat (LTR) from HIV-1
    670..688     +  promoter       T7 promoter: promoter for bacteriophage T7 RNA polymerase
    722..746     +  protein_bind   attB1: mutant version of attB; recombination site for the Gateway® BP reaction BP Clonase™
    755..784     +  CDS            13xMyc (fragment): 13 tandem Myc epitope tags
    791..3943    +  CDS            Ulk1: ULK1_MOUSE - Experimental evidence at protein level: Swiss-Prot protein existence level 1. Serine/threonine-protein kinase involved in autophagy in response to starvation (PubMed:10624947, PubMed:19258318, PubMed:21205641, PubMed:21258367, PubMed:21460634, PubMed:25040165). Acts upstream of phosphatidylinositol 3-kinase PIK3C3 to regulate the formation of autophagophores, the precursors of autophagosomes (PubMed:10624947, PubMed:19258318, PubMed:21205641, PubMed:21258367, PubMed:21460634, PubMed:25040165). Part of regulatory feedback loops in autophagy: acts both as a downstream effector and n
   3949..3973    -  protein_bind   attB2: mutant version of attB; recombination site for the Gateway® BP reaction BP Clonase™
   3990..4028    +  CDS            V5 tag (fragment): epitope tag from simian virus 5
   4047..4064    +  CDS            tetracysteine tag: tetracysteine peptide that binds biarsenical labeling reagents
   4148..4196    +  polyA_signal   HSV TK poly(A) signal: herpes simplex virus thymidine kinase polyadenylation signal (Cole and Stacy, 1985)
   4287..4303    -  polyA_signal   bGH poly(A) signal (fragment): bovine growth hormone polyadenylation signal
   4398..4826    +  rep_origin     f1 ori (sequence partly withheld): f1 bacteriophage origin of replication; arrow indicates direction of (+) strand synthesis
   4840..5169    +  promoter       SV40 promoter: SV40 enhancer and early promoter
   5217..5264    +  promoter       EM7 promoter: synthetic bacterial promoter&nbsp
   5283..5681    +  CDS            BSD: blasticidin S deaminase; Aspergillus terreus BSD; confers resistance to blasticidin
   5682..5709    +  CDS            BleoR (fragment): antibiotic-binding protein; Sh ble from Streptoalloteichus hindustanus; confers resistance to bleomycin, phleomycin, and Zeocin™
   5719..5844    +  CDS            ble (fragment): BLE_KLEPN - Experimental evidence at protein level: Swiss-Prot protein existence level 1. Binding protein with a strong affinity to the bleomycin family of antibiotics. Binds to CL990; an antimitotic-antibiotic compound. From Klebsiella pneumoniae.
   5839..5960    +  polyA_signal   SV40 poly(A) signal: SV40 polyadenylation signal
   6033..6049    -  protein_bind   lac operator: The lac repressor binds to the lac operator to inhibit transcription in E. coli. This inhibition can be relieved by adding lactose or isopropyl-β-D-thiogalactopyranoside (IPTG). lac repressor encoded by lacI
   6057..6087    -  promoter       lac promoter: promoter for the E. coli lac operon
   6102..6123    -  protein_bind   CAP binding site: CAP binding activates transcription in the presence of cAMP. E. coli catabolite activator protein
   6136..6228    -  CDS            lacI (fragment): lac repressor; lacI; The lac repressor binds to the lac operator to inhibit transcription in E. coli. This inhibition can be relieved by adding lactose or isopropyl-β-D-thiogalactopyranoside (IPTG).
   6411..6999    -  rep_origin     ori: high-copy-number ColE1/pMB1/pBR322/pUC origin of replication
   7170..8030    -  CDS            AmpR: β-lactamase; bla; confers resistance to ampicillin, carbenicillin, and related antibiotics
   8031..8135    -  promoter       AmpR promoter: bla
   8194..8246    -  misc_feature   bom (fragment): basis of mobility region from pBR322
