[The description below was written by a language model from this plasmid's Addgene catalogue record and pLannotate feature annotations shown in this document.]
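Description:
pcdna6.2- myc ULK1 4SA is a mammalian expression plasmid built by Gateway recombination into the Invitrogen pcDNA 6.2 V5 destination backbone. It is propagated in E. coli through a high-copy ColE1/pUC-type origin with ampicillin selection (AmpR under its bla promoter), and it also carries an f1 origin. For selection in mammalian cells, the annotated sequence shows a blasticidin S deaminase gene driven by tandem SV40 early and EM7 promoters and terminated by an SV40 poly(A) signal. The short bleomycin-resistance and lacI matches nearby are only fragments and are probably backbone remnants or annotation artefacts.

The payload is mouse ULK1, the serine/threonine kinase that initiates autophagy, expressed from the CMV immediate-early enhancer/promoter. A T7 promoter lies just upstream and serves as the sequencing primer site. The coding region is flanked by attB1 and attB2 sites, which shows that the LR reaction was completed. It begins with a single N-terminal myc epitope (annotated as a fragment of a 13xMyc feature) fused to ULK1 lacking its own initiator methionine. The catalogue's Entrez link to the Myc gene appears to reflect only this tag. The "4SA" allele carries S467A, S555A, T574A and S637A, plus a silent change at arginine 5. A stop codon at the end of ULK1 prevents translation of the vector's downstream V5 tag, and by the same logic the tetracysteine tag that follows it. Transcripts end at the HSV TK poly(A) signal.

According to the associated publication title, the construct comes from work on AMPK phosphorylation of ULK1, which links energy sensing to mitophagy. The alanine substitutions presumably create a non-phosphorylatable mutant for comparison with wild-type ULK1 in transfected cells, although the record does not state this explicitly.
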