Addgene plasmid #27631: pcdna6.2- myc ULK1 4SA
Depositing lab: Reuben Shaw. Publication: Phosphorylation of ULK1 (hATG1) by AMP-activated protein kinase connects energy sensing to mitophagy. Egan DF, Shackelford DB, Mihaylova MM, Gelino S, Kohnz RA, Mair W, Vasquez DS, Joshi A, Gwinn DM, Taylor R, Asara JM, Fitzpatrick J, Dillin A, Viollet B, Kundu M, Hansen M, Shaw RJ. Science. 2011 Jan 28;331(6016):456-61. doi: 10.1126/science.1196371. Epub 2010 Dec 23. PubMed 21205641.
Backbone
  Vector backbone: pcDNA 6.2 V5 dest (Invitrogen)
  Backbone size w/o insert (bp): 7341
  Vector type: Mammalian Expression
Growth in bacteria
  Bacterial resistance: Ampicillin, 100 μg/mL
  Growth temperature: 37°C
  Growth strain: DH5alpha
  Copy number: Unknown
Gene/Insert
  Gene/Insert name: mouse myc ULK1 4SA
  Species: M. musculus (mouse)
  Insert size (bp): 3192
  Mutation: S467A, S555A, T574A, S637A. Initial M from ULK1 removed. Silent mutation at Arginine 5, which does not affect amino acid sequence.
  Entrez Gene: Myc (a.k.a. Myc2, Niard, Nird, bHLHe39)
  Tag / fusion protein: myc (N terminal on insert)
  Cloning method: Gateway Cloning; 5′ cloning site none/attR1 (unknown if destroyed); 3′ cloning site none/attR2 (unknown if destroyed)
  Sequencing primers: 5′ t7 promotor
Terms and licenses: Academic/Nonprofit Terms; Industry Terms: Not Available to Industry
Depositor comments: C-term V5 tag not expressed because of stop codon at end of ULK1.
How to cite: pcdna6.2- myc ULK1 4SA was a gift from Reuben Shaw (Addgene plasmid # 27631 ; http://n2t.net/addgene:27631 ; RRID:Addgene_27631)
