>Addgene plasmid #27631 | pcdna6.2- myc ULK1 4SA | addgene partial sequence | sequence record 33959 | 27631 with mULK1-F (ATCGAGCAAAACCTGCAATC)
GCCATCCGAAGGTCAGGGGCCACCAGCCCCCTGGGCTTTGGCCGGGCCAGCCCATCACCCCCCTCCCACA
CCGATGGAGCCATGCTGGCCAGGAAGCTGTCACTTGGAGGTGGCCGTCCCTACACACCTTCTCCCCAAGT
GGGAACCATCCCAGAGCGACCCAGCTGGAGCAGAGTGCCCTCCCCACAAGGAGCTGATGTGCGGGTTGGC
AGGTCACCACGACCCGGTTCCTCTGTGCCTGAGCACTCTCCAAGAACCACTGGGCTGGGCTGCCGCCTGC
ACGCTGCCCCTAACCTGTCCGACTTCCATGTTGTGCGTCCCAAGCTGCCTAAGCCCCCAGCAGACCCACT
GGGAGCCACCTTTAGCCCACCCCAGACCAGCGCACCCCAGCCATGCCCAGGGCTACAGTCTTGCCGGCCA
CTGCGTGGCTCACCTAAGCTGCCTGACTTCCTACAGCGGAGTCCCCTACCCCCCATCCTAGGCTCTCCTA
CCAAGGCCGGGCCCTCCTTTGACTTCCCCAAAACCCCCGCCTCTCAGAATTTGCTGACCCTGTTGGCTAG
GCAGGGGGTAGTAATGACACCACCTCGGAACCGTACACTGCCTGACCTCTCCGAGGCCAGTCCTTTCCAT
GGCCAGCAGCTGGGCTCTGGCCTTCGGCCCGCTGAAGACACCCGGGGTCCCTTTGGACGGTCCTTCAGCA
CCAGCCGCATTACGGACCTGCTGCTTA
