>Addgene plasmid #27631 | pcdna6.2- myc ULK1 4SA | addgene partial sequence | sequence record 33960 | 27631 with CMV-F
CTTTAGGGAGACCCAAGCTGGCTAGTTAAGCTGAGCATCAACAAGTTTGTACAAAAAAGCAGGCTTCACC
ATGGAACAAAAGCTAATCTCCGAGGAAGACTTGGGAGGAATAGAGCCGGGCCGAGGCGGCGTCGAGACCG
TGGGCAAGTTCGAGTTCTCTCGCAAGGACCTGATTGGACACGGCGCCTTCGCGGTGGTCTTCAAGGGTCG
ACACCGCGAGAAGCACGACCTGGAGGTGGCCGTCAAATGCATTAACAAGAAGAACCTTGCCAAGTCCCAA
ACACTGCTGGGAAAGGAAATCAAAATCCTGAAGGAACTAAAGCACGAAAACATCGTGGCGCTGTATGACT
TCCAGGAAATGGCTAATTCTGTCTACCTGGTCATGGAGTATTGTAATGGTGGAGACCTGGCTGACTACCT
GCACACTATGCGCACACTGAGTGAAGACACTGTCAGGCTTTTCCTACAGCAGATCGCTGGCGCCATGCGG
CTGCTGCACAGCAAGGGCATCATCCACCGGGACCTGAAGCCCCAAAACATCCTGCTGTCCAACCCTGGGG
GCCGCCGGGCCAACCCCAGCAACATCCGAGTCAAGATTGCTGACTTTGGATTCGCTCGGTACCTCCAGAG
CAACATGATGGCGGCCACACTCTGTGGTTCTCCTATGTACATGGCTCCTGAGGTCATTATGTCCCAGCAC
TACGATGGAAAGGCTGACCTGTGGAGCATTGGCACCATTGTCTACCAGTGTCTGACAGGGAA
